>Addgene plasmid #91050 | pMOD_A3501 | addgene full sequence | sequence record 181840 | Addgene NGS Result
GCCTTGACGGCAAAATCCCTTAACGTGAGTTTTCGTTCCACTGAGCGTCAGACCCCGTAGAAAAGATCAA
AGGATCTTCTTGAGATCCTTTTTTTCTGCGCGTAATCTGCTGCTTGCAAACAAAAAAACCACCGCTACCA
GCGGTGGTTTGTTTGCCGGATCAAGAGCTACTAACTCTTTTTCCGAAGGTAACTGGCTTCAGCAGAGCGC
AGATACCAAATACTGTTCTTCTAGTGTAGCCGTAGTTAGGCCACCACTTCAAGAACTCTGTAGCACCGCC
TACATACCTCGCTCTGCTAATCCTGTTACCAGTGGCTGCTGCCAGTGGCGATAAGTCGTGTCTTACCGGG
TTGGACTCAAGACGATAGTTACCGGATAAGGCGCAGCGGTCGGGCTGAACGGGGGGTTCGTGCTCACAGC
CCAGCTTGGAGCGAACGACCTACACCGAACTGAGATACCTACAGCGTGAGCTATGAGAAAGCGCCACGCT
TCCCGAAGGGAGAAAGGCGGACAGGTATCCGGTAAGCGGCAGGGTCGGAACAGGAGAGCGCACGAGGGAG
CTTCCAGGGGGAAACGCCTGGTATCTTTATAGTCCTGTCGGGTTTCGCCACCTCTGACTTGAGCGTCGAT
TTTTGTGATGCTCGTCAGGGGGGCGGAGCCTATGGAAAAACGCCAGCAACGCGGCCTTTTTACGGTTCCT
GGCCTTTTGCTGGCCTTTTGCTCACATGTTCTTTCCTGCGTTATCCCCTGATTCTGTGGATAACCGTATT
ACCGCCTTTGAGTGAGCTGATACCGCTCGCCGCAGCCGAACGACCGAGCGCAGCGAGTCAGTGAGCGAGG
AAGCGGAAGAGCGCCCACCTGCTCATGATCGGCGCGCCAGATTTGCCTTTTCAATTTCAGAAAGAATGCT
AACCCACAGATGGTTAGAGAGGCTTACGCAGCAGGTATCATCAAGACGATCTACCCGAGCAATAATCTCC
AGGAAATCAAATACCTTCCCAAGAAGGTTAAAGATGCAGTCAAAAGATTCAGGACTAACTGCATCAAGAA
CACAGAGAAAGATATATTTCTCAAGATCAGAAGTACTATTCCAGTATGGACGATTCAAGGCTTGCTTCAC
AAACCAAGGCAAGTAATAGAGATTGGAGTCTCTAAAAAGGTAGTTCCCACTGAATCAAAGGCCATGGAGT
CAAAGATTCAAATAGAGGACCTAACAGAACTCGCCGTAAAGACTGGCGAACAGTTCATACAGAGTCTCTT
ACGACTCAATGACAAGAAGAAAATCTTCGTCAACATGGTGGAGCACGACACACTTGTCTACTCCAAAAAT
ATCAAAGATACAGTCTCAGAAGACCAAAGGGCAATTGAGACTTTTCAACAAAGGGTAATATCCGGAAACC
TCCTCGGATTCCATTGCCCAGCTATCTGTCACTTTATTGTGAAGATAGTGGAAAAGGAAGGTGGCTCCTA
CAAATGCCATCATTGCGATAAAGGAAAGGCCATCGTTGAAGATGCCTCTGCCGACAGTGGTCCCAAAGAT
GGACCCCCACCCACGAGGAGCATCGTGGAAAAAGAAGACGTTCCAACCACGTCTTCAAAGCAAGTGGATT
GATGTGATATCTCCACTGACGTAAGGGATGACGCACAATCCCACTATCCTTCGCAAGACCCTTCCTCTAT
ATAAGGAAGTTCATTTCATTTGGAGAGAACACGGGGGACTCCTGCAGGTAGATCGCTCGTCGACATGGAT
AAGAAGTACTCTATCGGACTCGCTATCGGAACTAACTCTGTGGGATGGGCTGTGATCACCGATGAGTACA
AGGTGCCATCTAAGAAGTTCAAGGTTCTCGGAAACACCGATAGGCACTCTATCAAGAAAAACCTTATCGG
TGCTCTCCTCTTCGATTCTGGTGAAACTGCTGAGGCTACCAGACTCAAGAGAACCGCTAGAAGAAGGTAC
ACCAGAAGAAAGAACAGGATCTGCTACCTCCAAGAGATCTTCTCTAACGAGATGGCTAAAGTGGATGATT
CATTCTTCCACAGGCTCGAAGAGTCATTCCTCGTGGAAGAAGATAAGAAGCACGAGAGGCACCCTATCTT
CGGAAACATCGTTGATGAGGTGGCATACCACGAGAAGTACCCTACTATCTACCACCTCAGAAAGAAGCTC
GTTGATTCTACTGATAAGGCTGATCTCAGGCTCATCTACCTCGCTCTCGCTCACATGATCAAGTTCAGAG
GACACTTCCTCATCGAGGGTGATCTCAACCCTGATAACTCTGATGTGGATAAGTTGTTCATCCAGCTCGT
GCAGACCTACAACCAGCTTTTCGAAGAGAACCCTATCAACGCTTCAGGTGTGGATGCTAAGGCTATCCTC
TCTGCTAGGCTCTCTAAGTCAAGAAGGCTTGAGAACCTCATTGCTCAGCTCCCTGGTGAGAAGAAGAACG
GACTTTTCGGAAACTTGATCGCTCTCTCTCTCGGACTCACCCCTAACTTCAAGTCTAACTTCGATCTCGC
TGAGGATGCAAAGCTCCAGCTCTCAAAGGATACCTACGATGATGATCTCGATAACCTCCTCGCTCAGATC
GGAGATCAGTACGCTGATTTGTTCCTCGCTGCTAAGAACCTCTCTGATGCTATCCTCCTCAGTGATATCC
TCAGAGTGAACACCGAGATCACCAAGGCTCCACTCTCAGCTTCTATGATCAAGAGATACGATGAGCACCA
CCAGGATCTCACACTTCTCAAGGCTCTTGTTAGACAGCAGCTCCCAGAGAAGTACAAAGAGATTTTCTTC
GATCAGTCTAAGAACGGATACGCTGGTTACATCGATGGTGGTGCATCTCAAGAAGAGTTCTACAAGTTCA
TCAAGCCTATCCTCGAGAAGATGGATGGAACCGAGGAACTCCTCGTGAAGCTCAATAGAGAGGATCTTCT
CAGAAAGCAGAGGACCTTCGATAACGGATCTATCCCTCATCAGATCCACCTCGGAGAGTTGCACGCTATC
CTTAGAAGGCAAGAGGATTTCTACCCATTCCTCAAGGATAACAGGGAAAAGATTGAGAAGATTCTCACCT
TCAGAATCCCTTACTACGTGGGACCTCTCGCTAGAGGAAACTCAAGATTCGCTTGGATGACCAGAAAGTC
TGAGGAAACCATCACCCCTTGGAACTTCGAAGAGGTGGTGGATAAGGGTGCTAGTGCTCAGTCTTTCATC
GAGAGGATGACCAACTTCGATAAGAACCTTCCAAACGAGAAGGTGCTCCCTAAGCACTCTTTGCTCTACG
AGTACTTCACCGTGTACAACGAGTTGACCAAGGTTAAGTACGTGACCGAGGGAATGAGGAAGCCTGCTTT
TTTGTCAGGTGAGCAAAAGAAGGCTATCGTTGATCTCTTGTTCAAGACCAACAGAAAGGTGACCGTGAAG
CAGCTCAAAGAGGATTACTTCAAGAAAATCGAGTGCTTCGATTCAGTTGAGATTTCTGGTGTTGAGGATA
GGTTCAACGCATCTCTCGGAACCTACCACGATCTCCTCAAGATCATTAAGGATAAGGATTTCTTGGATAA
CGAGGAAAACGAGGATATCTTGGAGGATATCGTTCTTACCCTCACCCTCTTTGAAGATAGAGAGATGATT
GAAGAAAGGCTCAAGACCTACGCTCATCTCTTCGATGATAAGGTGATGAAGCAGTTGAAGAGAAGAAGAT
ACACTGGTTGGGGAAGGCTCTCAAGAAAGCTCATTAACGGAATCAGGGATAAGCAGTCTGGAAAGACAAT
CCTTGATTTCCTCAAGTCTGATGGATTCGCTAACAGAAACTTCATGCAGCTCATCCACGATGATTCTCTC
ACCTTTAAAGAGGATATCCAGAAGGCTCAGGTTTCAGGACAGGGTGATAGTCTCCATGAGCATATCGCTA
ACCTCGCTGGATCTCCTGCAATCAAGAAGGGAATCCTCCAGACTGTGAAGGTTGTGGATGAGTTGGTGAA
GGTGATGGGAAGGCATAAGCCTGAGAACATCGTGATCGAAATGGCTAGAGAGAACCAGACCACTCAGAAG
GGACAGAAGAACTCTAGGGAAAGGATGAAGAGGATCGAGGAAGGTATCAAAGAGCTTGGATCTCAGATCC
TCAAAGAGCACCCTGTTGAGAACACTCAGCTCCAGAATGAGAAGCTCTACCTCTACTACCTCCAGAACGG
AAGGGATATGTATGTGGATCAAGAGTTGGATATCAACAGGCTCTCTGATTACGATGTTGATGCTATCGTG
CCACAGTCATTCTTGAAGGATGATTCTATCGATAACAAGGTGCTCACCAGGTCTGATAAGAACAGGGGTA
AGAGTGATAACGTGCCAAGTGAAGAGGTTGTGAAGAAAATGAAGAACTATTGGAGGCAGCTCCTCAACGC
TAAGCTCATCACTCAGAGAAAGTTCGATAACTTGACTAAGGCTGAGAGGGGAGGACTCTCTGAATTGGAT
AAGGCAGGATTCATCAAGAGGCAGCTTGTGGAAACCAGGCAGATCACTAAGCACGTTGCACAGATCCTCG
ATTCTAGGATGAACACCAAGTACGATGAGAACGATAAGTTGATCAGGGAAGTGAAGGTTATCACCCTCAA
GTCAAAGCTCGTGTCTGATTTCAGAAAGGATTTCCAATTCTACAAGGTGAGGGAAATCAACAACTACCAC
CACGCTCACGATGCTTACCTTAACGCTGTTGTTGGAACCGCTCTCATCAAGAAGTATCCTAAGCTCGAGT
CAGAGTTCGTGTACGGTGATTACAAGGTGTACGATGTGAGGAAGATGATCGCTAAGTCTGAGCAAGAGAT
CGGAAAGGCTACCGCTAAGTATTTCTTCTACTCTAACATCATGAATTTCTTCAAGACCGAGATTACCCTC
GCTAACGGTGAGATCAGAAAGAGGCCACTCATCGAGACAAACGGTGAAACAGGTGAGATCGTGTGGGATA
AGGGAAGGGATTTCGCTACCGTTAGAAAGGTGCTCTCTATGCCACAGGTGAACATCGTTAAGAAAACCGA
GGTGCAGACCGGTGGATTCTCTAAAGAGTCTATCCTCCCTAAGAGGAACTCTGATAAGCTCATTGCTAGG
AAGAAGGATTGGGACCCTAAGAAATACGGTGGTTTCGATTCTCCTACCGTGGCTTACTCTGTTCTCGTTG
TGGCTAAGGTTGAGAAGGGAAAGAGTAAGAAGCTCAAGTCTGTTAAGGAACTTCTCGGAATCACTATCAT
GGAAAGGTCATCTTTCGAGAAGAACCCAATCGATTTCCTCGAGGCTAAGGGATACAAAGAGGTTAAGAAG
GATCTCATCATCAAGCTCCCAAAGTACTCACTCTTCGAACTCGAGAACGGTAGAAAGAGGATGCTCGCTT
CTGCTGGTGAGCTTCAAAAGGGAAACGAGCTTGCTCTCCCATCTAAGTACGTTAACTTTCTTTACCTCGC
TTCTCACTACGAGAAGTTGAAGGGATCTCCAGAAGATAACGAGCAGAAGCAACTTTTCGTTGAGCAGCAC
AAGCACTACTTGGATGAGATCATCGAGCAGATCTCTGAGTTCTCTAAAAGGGTGATCCTCGCTGATGCAA
ACCTCGATAAGGTGTTGTCTGCTTACAACAAGCACAGAGATAAGCCTATCAGGGAACAGGCAGAGAACAT
CATCCATCTCTTCACCCTTACCAACCTCGGTGCTCCTGCTGCTTTCAAGTACTTCGATACAACCATCGAT
AGGAAGAGATACACCTCTACCAAAGAAGTGCTCGATGCTACCCTCATCCATCAGTCTATCACTGGACTCT
ACGAGACTAGGATCGATCTCTCACAGCTCGGTGGTGATTCAAGGGCTGATCCTAAGAAGAAGAGGAAGGT
TGGATCCGGACGGGCTGACGCATTGGACGATTTTGATCTGGATATGCTGGGAAGTGACGCCCTCGATGAT
TTTGACCTTGACATGCTTGGTTCGGATGCCCTTGATGACTTTGACCTCGACATGCTCGGCAGTGACGCCC
TTGATGATTTCGACCTGGACATGCTGATTAACTCTAGAAGTTCCGGATCTCCGAAAAAGAAACGCAAAGT
TGGTAGCCAGTACCTGCCCGACACCGACGACCGGCACCGGATCGAGGAAAAGCGGAAGCGGACCTACGAG
ACATTCAAGAGCATCATGAAGAAGTCCCCCTTCAGCGGCCCCACCGACCCTAGACCTCCACCTAGAAGAA
TCGCCGTGCCCAGCAGATCCAGCGCCAGCGTGCCAAAACCTGCCCCCCAGCCTTACCCCTTCACCAGCAG
CCTGAGCACCATCAACTACGACGAGTTCCCTACCATGGTGTTCCCCAGCGGCCAGATCTCTCAGGCCTCT
GCTCTGGCTCCAGCCCCTCCTCAGGTGCTGCCTCAGGCTCCTGCTCCTGCACCAGCTCCAGCCATGGTGT
CTGCACTGGCTCAGGCACCAGCACCCGTGCCTGTGCTGGCTCCTGGACCTCCACAGGCTGTGGCTCCACC
AGCCCCTAAACCTACACAGGCCGGCGAGGGCACACTGTCTGAAGCTCTGCTGCAGCTGCAGTTCGACGAC
GAGGATCTGGGAGCCCTGCTGGGAAACAGCACCGATCCTGCCGTGTTCACCGACCTGGCCAGCGTGGACA
ACAGCGAGTTCCAGCAGCTGCTGAACCAGGGCATCCCTGTGGCCCCTCACACCACCGAGCCCATGCTGAT
GGAATACCCCGAGGCCATCACCCGGCTCGTGACAGGCGCTCAGAGGCCTCCTGATCCAGCTCCTGCCCCT
CTGGGAGCACCAGGCCTGCCTAATGGACTGCTGTCTGGCGACGAGGACTTCAGCTCTATCGCCGACATGG
ACTTCTCCGCACTGCTGGGTAGCGGATCGGGATCTCGGGATTCCAGGGAAGGGATGTTTTTGCCGAAGCC
TGAGGCCGGCTCCGCTATTAGTGACGTGTTTGAGGGCCGCGAGGTGTGCCAGCCAAAACGAATCCGGCCA
TTTCATCCTCCAGGAAGTCCATGGGCCAACCGCCCACTCCCCGCCAGCCTCGCACCAACACCAACCGGTC
CAGTACATGAGCCAGTCGGGTCACTGACCCCGGCACCAGTCCCTCAGCCACTGGATCCAGCGCCCGCAGT
GACTCCCGAGGCCAGTCACCTGTTGGAGGATCCCGATGAAGAGACTAGCCAGGCTGTCAAAGCCCTTCGG
GAGATGGCCGATACTGTGATTCCCCAGAAGGAAGAGGCTGCAATCTGTGGCCAAATGGACCTTTCCCATC
CGCCCCCAAGGGGCCATCTGGATGAGCTGACAACCACACTTGAGTCCATGACCGAGGATCTGAACCTGGA
CTCACCCCTGACCCCGGAATTGAACGAGATTCTGGATACCTTCCTGAACGACGAGTGCCTCTTGCATGCC
ATGCATATCAGCACAGGACTGTCCATCTTCGACACATCTCTGTTCTAGATGACGCGTCGACGATATGAAG
ATGAAGATGAAATATTTGGTGTGTCAAATAAAAAGCTTGTGTGCTTAAGTTTGTGTTTTTTTCTTGGCTT
GTTGTGTTATGAATTTGTGGCTTTTTCTAATATTAAATGAATGTAAGATCACATTATAATGAATAAACAA
ATGTTTCTATAATCCATTGTGAATGTTTTGTTGGATCTCTTCTGCAGCATATAACTACTGTATGTGCTAT
GGTATGGACTATGGAATATGATTAAAGATAAGCCAGAGCTCTGGTGACGGACGTGGGCAGGTGTGATGAA
AAGCCTTAGGGTCAGGTGGCACTTTTCGGGGAAATGTGCGATGAACCCCTATTTGTTTATTTTTCTAAAT
ACATTCAAATATGTATCCGCTAATGAGACAATAACCCTGATAAATGCTTCAATTATATTGAAAAAGGAAG
AGTATGAGTATCCAACATTTCCGTGTCGCCCTTATTCCCTTTTTTGCGGCCTTCTGCCTTCCTGTTTTTG
CTCACCCAGAAACGCTGGTGAAAGTAAAAGATGCTGAAGATCAGTTGGGTGCCCGAGTGGGTTACATTGA
ACTGGATCTCAACAGCGGCAAAATCTTAGAGAGTTTTCGCCCCGAAGAACGCTTCCCAATGATGAGCACT
TTCAAAGTTCTGCTATGTGGCGCGGTGTTATCCCGTATTGATGCTGGGCAAGAGCAACTCGGTCGCCGCA
TACACTATTCTCAGAATGACTTGGTTGAGTATTCACCAGTCACAGAAAAGCATCTTACGGATGGCATGAC
AGTAAGAGAATTATGTAGTGCTGCCATAACCATGAGTGATAACACTGCGGCCAACTTACTTCTGACAACG
ATTGGAGGACCGAAGGAGCTAACCGCTTTTTTGCACAACATGGGGGATCATGTAACTCGCCTTGATCGTT
GGGAACCGGAGCTGAATGAAGCCATACCAAACGACGAGCGTGACACCACGATGCCTGTAGCAATGGCAAC
AACTCTCCGCAAACTATTAACTGGCGAACTACTTACTCTTGCTTCACGCCAGCAACTCATTGACTGGATG
GAGGCGGACAAAGTTGCAGGACCACTTCTGCGCTCGGCACTTCCGGCTGGCTGGTTTATTGCTGATAAAT
CTGGAGCCGGTGAGCGTGGGTCTCGCGGTATCATTGCAGCACTGGGGCCAGATGGTAAGCCCTCCCGTAT
CGTAGTTATCTACACGACGGGGAGTCAGGCAACTATGGATGAACGAAATAGACAGATCGCTGAGATAGGT
GCCTCACTGATTAAGCATTGGTAACTGTCAGACGAAGGGAAATAAATAGTAGCCCGCCTGATGTGCGGGC
TTTTTTTTGGTGGTGGTTACCAGTGTCGCTTAGCTACCGTAGGTCCTCTTAGGCGGTCCGATTAGCGACA
TAGTCATCAAT
Features (pLannotate 1.2.2; 9 found; start..end, strand, type, name):
     80..668     +  rep_origin     ori: high-copy-number ColE1/pMB1/pBR322/pUC origin of replication
   1366..1707    +  promoter       CaMV 35S promoter: strong constitutive promoter from cauliflower mosaic virus
   1745..5848    +  CDS            cas9: CAS9_STRP1 - Also known as csn1 From Streptococcus pyogenes serotype M1.
   6017..6033    +  CDS            VP96 (fragment): 6 tandem repeats of the minimal activation domain of herpes simplex virus VP16 (Cheng et al., 2013)
   6098..6877    +  CDS            RELA (fragment): TF65_HUMAN - Also known as NFKB3. Experimental evidence at protein level: Swiss-Prot protein existence level 1. NF-kappa-B is a pleiotropic transcription factor present in almost all cell types and is the endpoint of a series of signal transduction events that are initiated by a vast array of stimuli related to many biological processes such as inflammation, immunity, differentiation, cell growth, tumorigenesis and apoptosis. NF-kappa-B is a homo- or heterodimeric complex formed by the Rel-like domain- containing proteins RELA/p65, RELB, NFKB1/p105, NFKB1/p50, REL and NFKB2/p52. The heterodime
   6896..7464    +  CDS            Rta AD (fragment): transcriptional activation domain from the human herpesvirus 4 (Epstein-Barr virus) replication and transcription activator Rta/BRLF1 (Hardwick et al., 1992; Chavez et al., 2015)
   7484..7732    +  terminator     HSP terminator: efficient transcription terminator from the Arabidopsis thaliana heat shock protein 18.2 gene (Nagaya et al., 2010)
   7813..7913    +  promoter       AmpR promoter: bla
   7914..8774    +  CDS            AmpR: β-lactamase; bla; confers resistance to ampicillin, carbenicillin, and related antibiotics
