[The description below was written by a language model from this plasmid's Addgene catalogue record and pLannotate feature annotations shown in this document.]
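Description:
pMOD_A3501 is a "Module A" plasmid from a modular plant genome-engineering toolkit, built on the pMOD_A1001 backbone and classified as a CRISPR vector. It is an 8.9 kb, high-copy E. coli plasmid that replicates from a ColE1/pUC-type origin and is selected with ampicillin through a bla (β-lactamase) cassette driven by its native promoter. No plant selectable marker, T-DNA borders or other plant delivery elements are annotated. This fits its role as an intermediate module intended to be combined with other toolkit modules, although the record does not describe the assembly scheme or the destination vector.

The payload is a single plant expression cassette, inserted by Gibson cloning. The strong constitutive cauliflower mosaic virus 35S promoter drives dAtCas9-VPR, and transcription ends at the terminator from the Arabidopsis thaliana heat shock protein 18.2 gene. The coding region is a Streptococcus pyogenes-type Cas9 open reading frame. The "dAt" prefix suggests a nuclease-dead, Arabidopsis codon-optimised version, but the record does not list the inactivating mutations or the codon usage. The Cas9 is fused at its C-terminus to the tripartite VPR activator, which appears in the feature table as VP16-derived minimal activation repeats, a fragment of human RELA/p65, and the activation domain of Epstein-Barr virus Rta.

When a dCas9-VPR fusion of this kind is directed by guide RNAs to promoter regions, it binds DNA without cutting and recruits the transcriptional machinery to upregulate target genes. No guide RNA cassette is annotated on this plasmid, so guides would have to be supplied from another construct. The plasmid therefore serves as the activator component for programmable transcriptional activation in plant cells.
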