Addgene plasmid #91050: pMOD_A3501
Purpose: Module A, Promoter: 35S, Gene: dAtCas9-VPR, Terminator: HSP
Depositing lab: Daniel Voytas. Publication: A multi-purpose toolkit to enable advanced genome engineering in plants. Cermak T, Curtin SJ, Gil-Humanes J, Cegan R, Kono TJY, Konecna E, Belanto JJ, Starker CG, Mathre JW, Greenstein RL, Voytas DF. Plant Cell. 2017 May 18. pii: tpc.00922.2016. doi: 10.1105/tpc.16.00922. PubMed 28522548.
Backbone
  Vector backbone: pMOD_A1001
  Vector type: CRISPR
Growth in bacteria
  Bacterial resistance: Ampicillin, 100 μg/mL
  Growth temperature: 37°C
  Growth strain: DH5alpha
  Copy number: High Copy
Gene/Insert
  Gene/Insert name: dAtCas9-VPR
  Species: Synthetic
  Promoter: 35S
  Cloning method: Gibson Cloning
  Sequencing primers: 5′ unknown
Terms and licenses: Academic/Nonprofit Terms; Industry Terms: Not Available to Industry
How to cite: pMOD_A3501 was a gift from Daniel Voytas (Addgene plasmid # 91050 ; http://n2t.net/addgene:91050 ; RRID:Addgene_91050)
